>Addgene plasmid #198966 | pGL0_53 [TcatA] | addgene full sequence | sequence record 401281 | Addgene NGS Result
TAGCGTGCGAACAGCACGCTATTGTTGTATCATTACTCGCATCCATTCTCAGGCTGTCTCGTCTCGTCTC
CGAGGTCTCAGCTTTATGAGATAATGCCGACTGTACTTTTTACAGTCGGTTTTCTAATGTCACTAACCTG
CGCTTGAGACCACCCCAGGATACATAGATTACCACAACTCCGAGCCCTTCCACCTAGCGTGCTAACCACG
CACGCTATTGTTGTATCCCATATAATGCAATCGTAGTCTACCTGACTGTACTTAGAAATGTGGCTTCGCC
TTTGCCCACGCACCTGATCGCTCCTCGTTTGCTTTTAAGGACCGGACGAACCACAGAGCATTAGAAGGCT
AGGTGGAGGCTCAGTGATGATAAGTCTGCGATGGTGGATGCATGTGTCATGGTCATAGCTGTTTCCTGTG
TGAAATTGTTATCCGCTCAGAGGGCACAATCCTATTCCGCGCTATCCGACAATCTCCAAGACATTAGGTG
GAGTTCAGTTCGGCGTATGGCATATGTCGCTGGAAAGAACATGTGAGCAAAAGGCCAGCAAAAGGCCAGG
AACCGTAAAAAGGCCGCGTTGCTGGCGTTTTTCCATAGGCTCCGCCCCCCTGACGAGCATCACAAAAATC
GACGCTCAAGTCAGAGGTGGCGAAACCCGACAGGACTATAAAGATACCAGGCGTTTCCCCCTGGAAGCTC
CCTCGTGCGCTCTCCTGTTCCGACCCTGCCGCTTACCGGATACCTGTCCGCCTTTCTCCCTTCGGGAAGC
GTGGCGCTTTCTCATAGCTCACGCTGTAGGTATCTCAGTTCGGTGTAGGTCGTTCGCTCCAAGCTGGGCT
GTGTGCACGAACCCCCCGTTCAGCCCGACCGCTGCGCCTTATCCGGTAACTATCGTCTTGAGTCCAACCC
GGTAAGACACGACTTATCGCCACTGGCAGCAGCCACTGGTAACAGGATTAGCAGAGCGAGGTATGTAGGC
GGTGCTACAGAGTTCTTGAAGTGGTGGCCTAACTACGGCTACACTAGAAGAACAGTATTTGGTATCTGCG
CTCTGCTGAAGCCAGTTACCTTCGGAAAAAGAGTTGGTAGCTCTTGATCCGGCAAACAAACCACCGCTGG
TAGCGGTGGTTTTTTTGTTTGCAAGCAGCAGATTACGCGCAGAAAAAAAGGATCTCAAGAAGATCCTTTG
ATCTTTTCTACGGGGTCTGACGCTCTATTCAACAAAGCCGCCGTCCCGTCAAGTCAGCGTAAATGGGTAG
GGGGCTTCAAATCGTCCCCCCATACGATATAAGTTGTTACTAGTGCTTGGATTCTCACCAATAAAAAACG
CCCGGCGGCAACCGAGCGTTCTGAACAAATCCAGATGGAGTTCTGAGGTCATTACTGGATCTATCAACAG
GAGTCCAAGCGAGCTCGATATCAAATTACGCCCCGCCCTGCCACTCATCGCAGTACTGTTGTAATTCATT
AAGCATTCTGCCGACATGGAAGCCATCACAAACGGCATGATGAACCTGAATCGCCAGCGGCATCAGCACC
TTGTCGCCTTGCGTATAATATTTGCCCATGGTGAAAACGGGGGCGAAGAAGTTGTCCATATTGGCCACGT
TTAAATCAAAACTGGTGAAACTCACCCAGGGATTGGCTGAGACGAAAAACATATTCTCAATAAACCCTTT
AGGGAAATAGGCCAGGTTTTCACCGTAACACGCCACATCTTGCGAATATATGTGTAGAAACTGCCGGAAA
TCGTCGTGGTATTCACTCCAGAGCGATGAAAACGTTTCAGTTTGCTCATGGAAAACGGTGTAACAAGGGT
GAACACTATCCCATATCACCAGCTCACCGTCTTTCATTGCCATACGAAATTCCGGATGAGCATTCATCAG
GCGGGCAAGAATGTGAATAAAGGCCGGATAAAACTTGTGCTTATTTTTCTTTACGGTCTTTAAAAAGGCC
GTAATATCCAGCTGAACGGTCTGGTTATAGGTACATTGAGCAACTGACTGAAATGCCTCAAAATGTTCTT
TACGATGCCATTGGGATATATCAACGGTGGTATATCCAGTGATTTTTTTCTCCATTTTAGCTTCCTTAGC
TCCTGAAAATCTCGATAACTCAAAAAATACGCCCGGTAGTGATCTTATTTCATTATGGTGAAAGTTGGAA
CCTCTTACGTGCCGATCAACGTCTCATTGATACCTGAAACAAAACCCATCGTACGGCCAAGGAAGTCTCC
AATAACTGTGATCCACCACAAGCGCCAGGGTTTTCCCAGTCACGACGTTGTAAAACGACGGCCAGTCATG
CATAATCCGCACGCATCTGGAATAAGGAAGTGCCATTCCGCCTGACCT
Features (pLannotate 1.2.2; 6 found; start..end, strand, type, name):
    424..439     -  protein_bind   lac operator (fragment): The lac repressor binds to the lac operator to inhibit transcription in E. coli. This inhibition can be relieved by adding lactose or isopropyl-β-D-thiogalactopyranoside (IPTG). lac repressor encoded by lacI
    590..1178    -  rep_origin     ori: high-copy-number ColE1/pMB1/pBR322/pUC origin of replication
   1311..1405    -  terminator     lambda t0 terminator: transcription terminator from phage lambda
   1429..2085    -  CDS            cat: CAT_ECOLX - Experimental evidence at protein level: Swiss-Prot protein existence level 1. This enzyme is an effector of chloramphenicol resistance in bacteria. From Escherichia coli. This protein is used as a marker in many commonly used cloning vectors, such as pACYC184.
   2086..2188    -  promoter       cat promoter: promoter of the E. coli cat gene encoding chloramphenicol acetyltransferase
   2263..2306    -  CDS            lacZα (fragment): LacZα fragment of β-galactosidase; lacZ fragment
