[The description below was written by a language model from this plasmid's Addgene catalogue record and pLannotate feature annotations shown in this document.]
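Description:
pGL0_53 [TcatA] is a small (about 2.4 kb) synthetic-biology plasmid that serves as a Level 0 part in a hierarchical, modular DNA assembly system. It is built on the pGLDV_17 backbone and is maintained in E. coli as a high-copy plasmid. Replication depends on a ColE1/pMB1/pUC-type origin. Selection is by chloramphenicol, conferred by the E. coli cat gene (chloramphenicol acetyltransferase), which is expressed from its native cat promoter and followed by the phage lambda t0 terminator. The annotated feature table also picks up short fragments of a lac operator and of lacZα. These may be remnants of a lacZα screening cassette in the destination vector that the part replaced, although the record does not say so.

The stored part is named TcatA and is attributed to Staphylococcus aureus. The "T" prefix and the name suggest a transcription terminator associated with a catA chloramphenicol-resistance gene, but the record gives no explicit functional description. The automated annotation also does not mark the insert as a feature, so its exact position and boundaries are not shown. A portion of the plasmid is noted as deriving from a previously published toolbox plasmid. The cloning method, and therefore the restriction enzymes or overhangs used to release the part, are not stated.

As a Level 0 element, the plasmid carries no expression cassette of its own. It is intended as a sequence-verified building block to be combined with other basic parts into higher-level constructs. The associated work used this collection to assemble plasmid libraries for high-throughput identification of functional origins of replication in non-model bacteria.
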