Addgene plasmid #198966: pGL0_53 [TcatA]
Purpose: Level 0 part
Depositing lab: Charlie Gilbert & Nili Ostrov & Cultivarium Tools. Depositing organization: Cultivarium, Convergent Research. Publication: A scalable framework for high-throughput identification of functional origins of replication in non-model bacteria. Gilbert C, Brumwell SL, Crits-Christoph A, Kang SC, Martin-Moldes Z, Alsharif W, Esmurria A, Nguyen M-A, Lee HH, Ostrov N. bioRxiv 2023.05.19.541510 10.1101/2023.05.19.541510.
Backbone
  Vector backbone: pGLDV_17
  Vector type: Synthetic Biology
Growth in bacteria
  Bacterial resistance: Chloramphenicol, 25 μg/mL
  Growth temperature: 37°C
  Growth strain: E. coli Zymo 10B
  Copy number: High Copy
Gene/Insert
  Gene/Insert name: TcatA
  Species: Staphylococcus aureus
  Cloning method: Unknown
Resource information
  A portion of this plasmid was derived from a plasmid made by: Thorsten Mascher (Radeck et al. 2017 https://doi.org/10.1038/s41598-017-14329-5)
Terms and licenses: Academic/Nonprofit Terms; Industry Terms: Not Available to Industry
How to cite: pGL0_53 [TcatA] was a gift from Charlie Gilbert & Nili Ostrov & Cultivarium Tools (Addgene plasmid # 198966 ; http://n2t.net/addgene:198966 ; RRID:Addgene_198966)
